>Addgene plasmid #131856 | COX8-SuperNova | addgene full sequence | sequence record 258765 | Addgene NGS Result
TAGTTATTAATAGTAATCAATTACGGGGTCATTAGTTCATAGCCCATATATGGAGTTCCGCGTTACATAA
CTTACGGTAAATGGCCCGCCTGGCTGACCGCCCAACGACCCCCGCCCATTGACGTCAATAATGACGTATG
TTCCCATAGTAACGCCAATAGGGACTTTCCATTGACGTCAATGGGTGGAGTATTTACGGTAAACTGCCCA
CTTGGCAGTACATCAAGTGTATCATATGCCAAGTACGCCCCCTATTGACGTCAATGACGGTAAATGGCCC
GCCTGGCATTATGCCCAGTACATGACCTTATGGGACTTTCCTACTTGGCAGTACATCTACGTATTAGTCA
TCGCTATTACCATGGTGATGCGGTTTTGGCAGTACATCAATGGGCGTGGATAGCGGTTTGACTCACGGGG
ATTTCCAAGTCTCCACCCCATTGACGTCAATGGGAGTTTGTTTTGGCACCAAAATCAACGGGACTTTCCA
AAATGTCGTAACAACTCCGCCCCATTGACGCAAATGGGCGGTAGGCGTGTACGGTGGGAGGTCTATATAA
GCAGAGCTGGTTTAGTGAACCGTCAGATCCGCTAGCGCTACCGGACTCAGATCTCGAGATGAGCGTGCTG
ACCCCCCTGCTGCTGCGCGGCCTGACCGGCAGCGCCCGCCGCCTGCCCGTGCCCCGCGCCAAGATCCACA
GCCTGAAGCTTCGAATTCTGCAGTCGACGGTACCGCGGGCCCGGGATCCACCCGTGGCCACCATGGGCAG
CGAGGTGGGCCCCGCCCTGTTCCAGAGCGACATGACCTTCAAGATCTTCATCGACGGCGAGGTGAACGGC
CAGAAGTTCACCATCGTGGCCGACGGCAGCAGCAAGTTCCCCCACGGCGACTTCAACGTGCACGCCGTGT
GCGAGACCGGCAAGCTGCCCATGAGCTGGAAGCCCATCTGCCACCTGATCCAGTACGGCGAGCCCTTCTT
CGCCCGCTACCCCGACGGCATCAGCCACTTCGCCCAGGAGTGCTTCCCCGAGGGCCTGAGCATCGACCGC
ACCGTGCGCTTCGAGAACGACGGCACCATGACCAGCCACCACACCTACGAGCTGGACGACACCTGCGTGG
TGAGCCGCATCACCGTGAACTGCGACGGCTTCCAGCCCGACGGCCCCATCATGCGCGACCAGCTGGTGGA
CATCCTGCCCAGCGAGACCCACATGTTCCCCCACGGCCCCAACGCCGTGCGCCAGACCGCCACCATCGGC
TTCACCACCGCCGACGGCGGCAAGATGATGGGCCACTTCGACAGCAAGATGACCTTCAACGGCAGCCGCG
CCATCGAGATCCCCGGCCCCCACTTCGTGACCATCATCACCAAGCAGACCCGCGACACCAGCGACAAGCG
CGACCACGTGTGCCAGCGCGAGGTGGCCTACGCCCACAGCGTGCCCCGCATCACCAGCGCCATCGGCAGC
GACGAGGACGAGCAGAAGCTGATCAGCGAGGAGGACCTGTAAGCGGCCGCGACTCTAGATCATAATCAGC
CATACCACATTTGTAGAGGTTTTACTTGCTTTAAAAAACCTCCCACACCTCCCCCTGAACCTGAAACATA
AAATGAATGCAATTGTTGTTGTTAACTTGTTTATTGCAGCTTATAATGGTTACAAATAAAGCAATAGCAT
CACAAATTTCACAAATAAAGCATTTTTTTCACTGCATTCTAGTTGTGGTTTGTCCAAACTCATCAATGTA
TCTTAAGGCGTAAATTGTAAGCGTTAATATTTTGTTAAAATTCGCGTTAAATTTTTGTTAAATCAGCTCA
TTTTTTAACCAATAGGCCGAAATCGGCAAAATCCCTTATAAATCAAAAGAATAGACCGAGATAGGGT
[37 nt withheld, positions 1888-1924]
AAAGAACGTGGACTCCAACGTCAAAGG
[49 nt withheld, positions 1952-2000]
T
[91 nt withheld, positions 2002-2092]
G
[124 nt withheld, positions 2094-2217]
CAGGTGGCACTTTTCGGGGAAATGTGCGCGGAACCCCTATTTGTTTATTTTTCTAAATACATTCAAATAT
GTATCCGCTCATGAGACAATAACCCTGATAAATGCTTCAATAATATTGAAAAAGGAAGAGTCCTGAGGCG
GAAAGAACCAGCTGTGGAATGTGTGTCAGTTAGGGTGTGGAAAGTCCCCAGGCTCCCCAGCAGGCAGAAG
TATGCAAAGCATGCATCTCAATTAGTCAGCAACCAGGTGTGGAAAGTCCCCAGGCTCCCCAGCAGGCAGA
AGTATGCAAAGCATGCATCTCAATTAGTCAGCAACCATAGTCCCGCCCCTAACTCCGCCCATCCCGCCCC
TAACTCCGCCCAGTTCCGCCCATTCTCCGCCCCATGGCTGACTAATTTTTTTTATTTATGCAGAGGCCGA
GGCCGCCTCGGCCTCTGAGCTATTCCAGAAGTAGTGAGGAGGCTTTTTTGGAGGCCTAGGCTTTTGCAAA
GATCGATCAAGAGACAGGATGAGGATCGTTTCGCATGATTGAACAAGATGGATTGCACGCAGGTTCTCCG
GCCGCTTGGGTGGAGAGGCTATTCGGCTATGACTGGGCACAACAGACAATCGGCTGCTCTGATGCCGCCG
TGTTCCGGCTGTCAGCGCAGGGGCGCCCGGTTCTTTTTGTCAAGACCGACCTGTCCGGTGCCCTGAATGA
ACTGCAAGACGAGGCAGCGCGGCTATCGTGGCTGGCCACGACGGGCGTTCCTTGCGCAGCTGTGCTCGAC
GTTGTCACTGAAGCGGGAAGGGACTGGCTGCTATTGGGCGAAGTGCCGGGGCAGGATCTCCTGTCATCTC
ACCTTGCTCCTGCCGAGAAAGTATCCATCATGGCTGATGCAATGCGGCGGCTGCATACGCTTGATCCGGC
TACCTGCCCATTCGACCACCAAGCGAAACATCGCATCGAGCGAGCACGTACTCGGATGGAAGCCGGTCTT
GTCGATCAGGATGATCTGGACGAAGAGCATCAGGGGCTCGCGCCAGCCGAACTGTTCGCCAGGCTCAAGG
CGAGCATGCCCGACGGCGAGGATCTCGTCGTGACCCATGGCGATGCCTGCTTGCCGAATATCATGGTGGA
AAATGGCCGCTTTTCTGGATTCATCGACTGTGGCCGGCTGGGTGTGGCGGACCGCTATCAGGACATAGCG
TTGGCTACCCGTGATATTGCTGAAGAGCTTGGCGGCGAATGGGCTGACCGCTTCCTCGTGCTTTACGGTA
TCGCCGCTCCCGATTCGCAGCGCATCGCCTTCTATCGCCTTCTTGACGAGTTCTTCTGAGCGGGACTCTG
GGGTTCGAAATGACCGACCAAGCGACGCCCAACCTGCCATCACGAGATTTCGATTCCACCGCCGCCTTCT
ATGAAAGGTTGGGCTTCGGAATCGTTTTCCGGGACGCCGGCTGGATGATCCTCCAGCGCGGGGATCTCAT
GCTGGAGTTCTTCGCCCACCCTAGGGGGAGGCTAACTGAAACACGGAAGGAGACAATACCGGAAGGAACC
CGCGCTATGACGGCAATAAAAAGACAGAATAAAACGCACGGTGTTGGGTCGTTTGTTCATAAACGCGGGG
TTCGGTCCCAGGGCTGGCACTCTGTCGATACCCCACCGAGACCCCATTGGGGCCAATACGCCCGCGTTTC
TTCCTTTTCCCCACCCCACCCCCCAAGTTCGGGTGAAGGCCCAGGGCTCGCAGCCAACGTCGGGGCGGCA
GGCCCTGCCATAGCCTCAGGTTACTCATATATACTTTAGATTGATTTAAAACTTCATTTTTAATTTAAAA
GGATCTAGGTGAAGATCCTTTTTGATAATCTCATGACCAAAATCCCTTAACGTGAGTTTTCGTTCCACTG
AGCGTCAGACCCCGTAGAAAAGATCAAAGGATCTTCTTGAGATCCTTTTTTTCTGCGCGTAATCTGCTGC
TTGCAAACAAAAAAACCACCGCTACCAGCGGTGGTTTGTTTGCCGGATCAAGAGCTACCAACTCTTTTTC
CGAAGGTAACTGGCTTCAGCAGAGCGCAGATACCAAATACTGTTCTTCTAGTGTAGCCGTAGTTAGGCCA
CCACTTCAAGAACTCTGTAGCACCGCCTACATACCTCGCTCTGCTAATCCTGTTACCAGTGGCTGCTGCC
AGTGGCGATAAGTCGTGTCTTACCGGGTTGGACTCAAGACGATAGTTACCGGATAAGGCGCAGCGGTCGG
GCTGAACGGGGGGTTCGTGCACACAGCCCAGCTTGGAGCGAACGACCTACACCGAACTGAGATACCTACA
GCGTGAGCTATGAGAAAGCGCCACGCTTCCCGAAGGGAGAAAGGCGGACAGGTATCCGGTAAGCGGCAGG
GTCGGAACAGGAGAGCGCACGAGGGAGCTTCCAGGGGGAAACGCCTGGTATCTTTATAGTCCTGTCGGGT
TTCGCCACCTCTGACTTGAGCGTCGATTTTTGTGATGCTCGTCAGGGGGGCGGAGCCTATGGAAAAACGC
CAGCAACGCGGCCTTTTTACGGTTCCTGGCCTTTTGCTGGCCTTTTGCTCACATGTTCTTTCCTGCGTTA
TCCCCTGATTCTGTGGATAACCGTATTACCGCCATGCAT
Features (pLannotate 1.2.2; 16 found; start..end, strand, type, name):
     61..364     +  enhancer       CMV enhancer: human cytomegalovirus immediate early enhancer
    365..568     +  promoter       CMV promoter: human cytomegalovirus (CMV) immediate early promoter
    591..618     +  misc_feature   MCS (fragment): multiple cloning site
    619..702     +  CDS            COX8A (fragment): COX8A_BOVIN - Also known as COX8, COX8L. Experimental evidence at protein level: Swiss-Prot protein existence level 1. Component of the cytochrome c oxidase, the last enzyme in the mitochondrial electron transport chain which drives oxidative phosphorylation. The respiratory chain contains 3 multisubunit complexes succinate dehydrogenase (complex II, CII), ubiquinol- cytochrome c oxidoreductase (cytochrome b-c1 complex, complex III, CIII) and cytochrome c oxidase (complex IV, CIV), that cooperate to transfer electrons derived from NADH and succinate to molecular oxygen, creating an electrochem
    706..749     +  misc_feature   MCS (fragment): multiple cloning site
    772..1479    +  CDS            SuperNova Red: SuperNova Red is a basic (constitutively fluorescent) red fluorescent protein published in 2013, derived from Anthomedusae sp. DC-2005.
   1528..1611    +  CDS            large T antigen (fragment): large T antigen from SV40 (simian virus 40)
   1634..1755    +  polyA_signal   SV40 poly(A) signal: SV40 polyadenylation signal
   1789..2217    -  rep_origin     f1 ori (sequence partly withheld): f1 bacteriophage origin of replication; arrow indicates direction of (+) strand synthesis
   2244..2348    +  promoter       AmpR promoter: bla
   2350..2707    +  promoter       SV40 promoter: SV40 enhancer and early promoter
   2742..3536    +  CDS            NeoR/KanR: aminoglycoside phosphotransferase from Tn5; aph(3')-II (or nptII); confers resistance to neomycin, kanamycin, and G418 (Geneticin®)
   3557..3709    +  CDS            ble (fragment): BLE_KLEPN - Experimental evidence at protein level: Swiss-Prot protein existence level 1. Binding protein with a strong affinity to the bleomycin family of antibiotics. Binds to CL990; an antimitotic-antibiotic compound. From Klebsiella pneumoniae.
   3768..3815    +  polyA_signal   HSV TK poly(A) signal: herpes simplex virus thymidine kinase polyadenylation signal (Cole and Stacy, 1985)
   3906..3922    -  polyA_signal   bGH poly(A) signal (fragment): bovine growth hormone polyadenylation signal
   4144..4732    +  rep_origin     ori: high-copy-number ColE1/pMB1/pBR322/pUC origin of replication
