[The description below was written by a language model from this plasmid's Addgene catalogue record and pLannotate feature annotations shown in this document.]
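Description:
COX8-SuperNova is a mammalian expression plasmid built on the pEGFP-N1 backbone, in which the original EGFP coding region has been replaced by the genetically encoded photosensitizer SuperNova. It is propagated in E. coli from a high-copy ColE1/pUC-type origin and selected with kanamycin. The single NeoR/KanR gene (Tn5 aminoglycoside phosphotransferase) sits behind tandem bacterial (bla-type) and SV40 early promoters and is followed by an HSV TK polyadenylation signal. The same marker can therefore also confer G418 resistance in mammalian cells. An f1 origin is present as well. The short annotated fragments of ble, bGH poly(A) and SV40 large T antigen appear to be residual backbone sequence matches rather than functional parts.

The payload is driven by the human CMV immediate early enhancer and promoter and terminated by the SV40 poly(A) signal. Downstream of the promoter, a short COX8A fragment of 84 nt is inserted between the XhoI and HindIII sites of the multiple cloning site. Its length is consistent with the N-terminal mitochondrial targeting presequence rather than the whole subunit, and the annotation tool matched it to a bovine entry, although the record does not state the species. It is fused through remaining polylinker sequence to the synthetic SuperNova Red coding sequence. According to the catalogue fields, SuperNova carries a C-terminal Myc epitope tag, although the feature table does not annotate this tag separately.

SuperNova is a monomeric red fluorescent protein that generates reactive oxygen species on illumination. Directing it to mitochondria allows both visualization and light-triggered, localized radical production in that compartment. The construct was made alongside a cytosolic SuperNova version for comparing the cytotoxicity of radical stress in different organelles.
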