Addgene plasmid #131856: COX8-SuperNova
Purpose: Expresses SuperNova fused to mitochrondrial protein COX8A
Depositing lab: Geert van den Bogaart. Depositing organization: University of Groningen. Publication: Radical Stress Is More Cytotoxic in the Nucleus than in Other Organelles. Paardekooper LM, van Vroonhoven E, Ter Beest M, van den Bogaart G. Int J Mol Sci. 2019 Aug 25;20(17). pii: ijms20174147. doi: 10.3390/ijms20174147. PubMed 31450682.
Backbone
  Vector backbone: pEGFP-N1
  Backbone manufacturer: CloneTech
  Modifications to backbone: none
  Vector type: Mammalian Expression
Growth in bacteria
  Bacterial resistance: Kanamycin, 50 μg/mL
  Growth temperature: 37°C
  Growth strain: DH5alpha
  Copy number: High Copy
Gene/Insert
  Gene/Insert name: SuperNova
  Species: Synthetic
  Promoter: CMV
  Tag / fusion protein: Myc tag (C terminal on insert); Cox8A (N terminal on insert)
  Cloning method: Restriction Enzyme; 5′ cloning site XhoI (not destroyed); 3′ cloning site NotI (not destroyed)
  Sequencing primers: 5′ CGCAAATGGGCGGTAGGCGTG; 3′ GAAATTTGTGATGCTATTGC
Terms and licenses: Academic/Nonprofit Terms; Industry Terms: Not Available to Industry
Depositor comments: The construct for cytosolic expression of SuperNova was constructed by replacing EGFP in pEGFP-N1 with synthetic SuperNova fused to a C-terminal Myc-tag using restriction sites BamHI and NotI. Mitochondrial targeting was achieved by inserting COX8A into the cytosolic SuperNova vector using restriction sites XhoI and HindIII thereby tagging the C-terminus of COX8A with SuperNova.
How to cite: COX8-SuperNova was a gift from Geert van den Bogaart (Addgene plasmid # 131856 ; http://n2t.net/addgene:131856 ; RRID:Addgene_131856)
